>Addgene plasmid #75556 | FLT1 gRNA (BRDN0001145335) | addgene full sequence | sequence record 188972 | Addgene Assembled Sequence
CCCGGGTGCAAAGATGGATAAAGTTTTAAACAGAGAGGAATCTTTGCAGCTAATGGACCTTCTAGGTCTT
GAAAGGAGTGGGAATTGGCTCCGGTGCCCGTCAGTGGGCAGAGCGCACATCGCCCACAGTCCCCGAGAAG
TTGGGGGGAGGGGTCGGCAATTGATCCGGTGCCTAGAGAAGGTGGCGCGGGGTAAACTGGGAAAGTGATG
TCGTGTACTGGCTCCGCCTTTTTCCCGAGGGTGGGGGAGAACCGTATATAAGTGCAGTAGTCGCCGTGAA
CGTTCTTTTTCGCAACGGGTTTGCCGCCAGAACACAGGTAAGTGCCGTGTGTGGTTCCCGCGGGCCTGGC
CTCTTTACGGGTTATGGCCCTTGCGTGCCTTGAATTACTTCCACCTGGCTGCAGTACGTGATTCTTGATC
CCGAGCTTCGGGTTGGAAGTGGGTGGGAGAGTTCGAGGCCTTGCGCTTAAGGAGCCCCTTCGCCTCGTGC
TTGAGTTGAGGCCTGGCCTGGGCGCTGGGGCCGCCGCGTGCGAATCTGGTGGCACCTTCGCGCCTGTCTC
GCTGCTTTCGATAAGTCTCTAGCCATTTAAAATTTTTGATGACCTGCTGCGACGCTTTTTTTCTGGCAAG
ATAGTCTTGTAAATGCGGGCCAAGATCTGCACACTGGTATTTCGGTTTTTGGGGCCGCGGGCGGCGACGG
GGCCCGTGCGTCCCAGCGCACATGTTCGGCGAGGCGGGGCCTGCGAGCGCGGCCACCGAGAATCGGACGG
GGGTAGTCTCAAGCTGGCCGGCCTGCTCTGGTGCCTGGCCTCGCGCCGCCGTGTATCGCCCCGCCCTGGG
CGGCAAGGCTGGCCCGGTCGGCACCAGTTGCGTGAGCGGAAAGATGGCCGCTTCCCGGCCCTGCTGCAGG
GAGCTCAAAATGGAGGACGCGGCGCTCGGGAGAGCGGGCGGGTGAGTCACCCACACAAAGGAAAAGGGCC
TTTCCGTCCTCAGCCGTCGCTTCATGTGACTCCACGGAGTACCGGGCGCCGTCCAGGCACCTCGATTAGT
TCTCGAGCTTTTGGAGTACGTCGTCTTTAGGTTGGGGGGAGGGGTTTTATGCGATGGAGTTTCCCCACAC
TGAGTGGGTGGAGACTGAAGTTAGGCCAGCTTGGCACTTGATGTAATTCTCCTTGGAATTTGCCCTTTTT
GAGTTTGGATCTTGGTTCATTCTCAAGCCTCAGACAGTGGTTCAAAGTTTTTTTCTTCCATTTCAGGTGT
CGTGACGTACGGCCACCATGACCGAGTACAAGCCCACGGTGCGCCTCGCCACCCGCGACGACGTCCCCAG
GGCCGTACGCACCCTCGCCGCCGCGTTCGCCGACTACCCCGCCACGCGCCACACCGTCGATCCGGACCGC
CACATCGAGCGGGTCACCGAGCTGCAAGAACTCTTCCTCACGCGCGTCGGGCTCGACATCGGCAAGGTGT
GGGTCGCGGACGACGGCGCCGCCGTGGCGGTCTGGACCACGCCGGAGAGCGTCGAAGCGGGGGCGGTGTT
CGCCGAGATCGGCCCGCGCATGGCCGAGTTGAGCGGTTCCCGGCTGGCCGCGCAGCAACAGATGGAAGGC
CTCCTGGCGCCGCACCGGCCCAAGGAGCCCGCGTGGTTCCTGGCCACCGTCGGAGTCTCGCCCGACCACC
AGGGCAAGGGTCTGGGCAGCGCCGTCGTGCTCCCCGGAGTGGAGGCGGCCGAGCGCGCCGGGGTGCCCGC
CTTCCTGGAGACCTCCGCGCCCCGCAACCTCCCCTTCTACGAGCGGCTCGGCTTCACCGTCACCGCCGAC
GTCGAGGTGCCCGAAGGACCGCGCACCTGGTGCATGACCCGCAAGCCCGGTGCCTGAACGCGTTAAGTCG
ACAATCAACCTCTGGATTACAAAATTTGTGAAAGATTGACTGGTATTCTTAACTATGTTGCTCCTTTTAC
GCTATGTGGATACGCTGCTTTAATGCCTTTGTATCATGCTATTGCTTCCCGTATGGCTTTCATTTTCTCC
TCCTTGTATAAATCCTGGTTGCTGTCTCTTTATGAGGAGTTGTGGCCCGTTGTCAGGCAACGTGGCGTGG
TGTGCACTGTGTTTGCTGACGCAACCCCCACTGGTTGGGGCATTGCCACCACCTGTCAGCTCCTTTCCGG
GACTTTCGCTTTCCCCCTCCCTATTGCCACGGCGGAACTCATCGCCGCCTGCCTTGCCCGCTGCTGGACA
GGGGCTCGGCTGTTGGGCACTGACAATTCCGTGGTGTTGTCGGGGAAATCATCGTCCTTTCCTTGGCTGC
TCGCCTGTGTTGCCACCTGGATTCTGCGCGGGACGTCCTTCTGCTACGTCCCTTCGGCCCTCAATCCAGC
GGACCTTCCTTCCCGCGGCCTGCTGCCGGCTCTGCGGCCTCTTCCGCGTCTTCGCCTTCGCCCTCAGACG
AGTCGGATCTCCCTTTGGGCCGCCTCCCCGCGTCGACTTTAAGACCAATGACTTACAAGGCAGCTGTAGA
TCTTAGCCACTTTTTAAAAGAAAAGGGGGGACTGGAAGGGCTAATTCACTCCCAACGAAGACAAGATCTG
CTTTTTGCTTGTACTGGGTCTCTCTGGTTAGACCAGATCTGAGCCTGGGAGCTCTCTGGCTAACTAGGGA
ACCCACTGCTTAAGCCTCAATAAAGCTTGCCTTGAGTGCTTCAAGTAGTGTGTGCCCGTCTGTTGTGTGA
CTCTGGTAACTAGAGATCCCTCAGACCCTTTTAGTCAGTGTGGAAAATCTCTAGCAGTACGTATAGTAGT
TCATGTCATCTTATTATTCAGTATTTATAACTTGCAAAGAAATGAATATCAGAGAGTGAGAGGAACTTGT
TTATTGCAGCTTATAATGGTTACAAATAAAGCAATAGCATCACAAATTTCACAAATAAAGCATTTTTTTC
ACTGCATTCTAGTTGTGGTTTGTCCAAACTCATCAATGTATCTTATCATGTCTGGCTCTAGCTATCCCGC
CCCTAACTCCGCCCATCCCGCCCCTAACTCCGCCCAGTTCCGCCCATTCTCCGCCCCATGGCTGACTAAT
TTTTTTTATTTATGCAGAGGCCGAGGCCGCCTCGGCCTCTGAGCTATTCCAGAAGTAGTGAGGAGGCTTT
TTTGGAGGCCTAGGGACGTACCCAATTCGCCCTATAGTGAGTCGTATTACGCGCGCTCACTGGCCGTCGT
TTTACAACGTCGTGACTGGGAAAACCCTGGCGTTACCCAACTTAATCGCCTTGCAGCACATCCCCCTTTC
GCCAGCTGGCGTAATAGCGAAGAGGCCCGCACCGATCGCCCTTCCCAACAGTTGCGCAGCCTGAATGGCG
AATGGG
[124 nt withheld, positions 3367-3490]
C
[91 nt withheld, positions 3492-3582]
A
[49 nt withheld, positions 3584-3632]
CCTTTGACGTTGGAGTCCACGTTCTTT
[37 nt withheld, positions 3660-3696]
ACCCTATCTCGGTCTATTCTTTTGATTTATAAGGGATTTTGCCGATTTCGGCCTATTGGTTAAAAAATGA
GCTGATTTAACAAAAATTTAACGCGAATTTTAACAAAATATTAACGCTTACAATTTAGGTGGCACTTTTC
GGGGAAATGTGCGCGGAACCCCTATTTGTTTATTTTTCTAAATACATTCAAATATGTATCCGCTCATGAG
ACAATAACCCTGATAAATGCTTCAATAATATTGAAAAAGGAAGAGTATGAGTATTCAACATTTCCGTGTC
GCCCTTATTCCCTTTTTTGCGGCATTTTGCCTTCCTGTTTTTGCTCACCCAGAAACGCTGGTGAAAGTAA
AAGATGCTGAAGATCAGTTGGGTGCACGAGTGGGTTACATCGAACTGGATCTCAACAGCGGTAAGATCCT
TGAGAGTTTTCGCCCCGAAGAACGTTTTCCAATGATGAGCACTTTTAAAGTTCTGCTATGTGGCGCGGTA
TTATCCCGTATTGACGCCGGGCAAGAGCAACTCGGTCGCCGCATACACTATTCTCAGAATGACTTGGTTG
AGTACTCACCAGTCACAGAAAAGCATCTTACGGATGGCATGACAGTAAGAGAATTATGCAGTGCTGCCAT
AACCATGAGTGATAACACTGCGGCCAACTTACTTCTGACAACGATCGGAGGACCGAAGGAGCTAACCGCT
TTTTTGCACAACATGGGGGATCATGTAACTCGCCTTGATCGTTGGGAACCGGAGCTGAATGAAGCCATAC
CAAACGACGAGCGTGACACCACGATGCCTGTAGCAATGGCAACAACGTTGCGCAAACTATTAACTGGCGA
ACTACTTACTCTAGCTTCCCGGCAACAATTAATAGACTGGATGGAGGCGGATAAAGTTGCAGGACCACTT
CTGCGCTCGGCCCTTCCGGCTGGCTGGTTTATTGCTGATAAATCTGGAGCCGGTGAGCGTGGGTCTCGCG
GTATCATTGCAGCACTGGGGCCAGATGGTAAGCCCTCCCGTATCGTAGTTATCTACACGACGGGGAGTCA
GGCAACTATGGATGAACGAAATAGACAGATCGCTGAGATAGGTGCCTCACTGATTAAGCATTGGTAACTG
TCAGACCAAGTTTACTCATATATACTTTAGATTGATTTAAAACTTCATTTTTAATTTAAAAGGATCTAGG
TGAAGATCCTTTTTGATAATCTCATGACCAAAATCCCTTAACGTGAGTTTTCGTTCCACTGAGCGTCAGA
CCCCGTAGAAAAGATCAAAGGATCTTCTTGAGATCCTTTTTTTCTGCGCGTAATCTGCTGCTTGCAAACA
AAAAAACCACCGCTACCAGCGGTGGTTTGTTTGCCGGATCAAGAGCTACCAACTCTTTTTCCGAAGGTAA
CTGGCTTCAGCAGAGCGCAGATACCAAATACTGTTCTTCTAGTGTAGCCGTAGTTAGGCCACCACTTCAA
GAACTCTGTAGCACCGCCTACATACCTCGCTCTGCTAATCCTGTTACCAGTGGCTGCTGCCAGTGGCGAT
AAGTCGTGTCTTACCGGGTTGGACTCAAGACGATAGTTACCGGATAAGGCGCAGCGGTCGGGCTGAACGG
GGGGTTCGTGCACACAGCCCAGCTTGGAGCGAACGACCTACACCGAACTGAGATACCTACAGCGTGAGCT
ATGAGAAAGCGCCACGCTTCCCGAAGGGAGAAAGGCGGACAGGTATCCGGTAAGCGGCAGGGTCGGAACA
GGAGAGCGCACGAGGGAGCTTCCAGGGGGAAACGCCTGGTATCTTTATAGTCCTGTCGGGTTTCGCCACC
TCTGACTTGAGCGTCGATTTTTGTGATGCTCGTCAGGGGGGCGGAGCCTATGGAAAAACGCCAGCAACGC
GGCCTTTTTACGGTTCCTGGCCTTTTGCTGGCCTTTTGCTCACATGTTCTTTCCTGCGTTATCCCCTGAT
TCTGTGGATAACCGTATTACCGCCTTTGAGTGAGCTGATACCGCTCGCCGCAGCCGAACGACCGAGCGCA
GCGAGTCAGTGAGCGAGGAAGCGGAAGAGCGCCCAATACGCAAACCGCCTCTCCCCGCGCGTTGGCCGAT
TCATTAATGCAGCTGGCACGACAGGTTTCCCGACTGGAAAGCGGGCAGTGAGCGCAACGCAATTAATGTG
AGTTAGCTCACTCATTAGGCACCCCAGGCTTTACACTTTATGCTTCCGGCTCGTATGTTGTGTGGAATTG
TGAGCGGATAACAATTTCACACAGGAAACAGCTATGACCATGATTACGCCAAGCGCGCAATTAACCCTCA
CTAAAGGGAACAAAAGCTGGAGCTGCAAGCTTAATGTAGTCTTATGCAATACTCTTGTAGTCTTGCAACA
TGGTAACGATGAGTTAGCAACATGCCTTACAAGGAGAGAAAAAGCACCGTGCATGCCGATTGGTGGAAGT
AAGGTGGTACGATCGTGCCTTATTAGGAAGGCAACAGACGGGTCTGACATGGATTGGACGAACCACTGAA
TTGCCGCATTGCAGAGATATTGTATTTAAGTGCCTAGCTCGATACATAAACGGGTCTCTCTGGTTAGACC
AGATCTGAGCCTGGGAGCTCTCTGGCTAACTAGGGAACCCACTGCTTAAGCCTCAATAAAGCTTGCCTTG
AGTGCTTCAAGTAGTGTGTGCCCGTCTGTTGTGTGACTCTGGTAACTAGAGATCCCTCAGACCCTTTTAG
TCAGTGTGGAAAATCTCTAGCAGTGGCGCCCGAACAGGGACTTGAAAGCGAAAGGGAAACCAGAGGAGCT
CTCTCGACGCAGGACTCGGCTTGCTGAAGCGCGCACGGCAAGAGGCGAGGGGCGGCGACTGGTGAGTACG
CCAAAAATTTTGACTAGCGGAGGCTAGAAGGAGAGAGATGGGTGCGAGAGCGTCAGTATTAAGCGGGGGA
GAATTAGATCGCGATGGGAAAAAATTCGGTTAAGGCCAGGGGGAAAGAAAAAATATAAATTAAAACATAT
AGTATGGGCAAGCAGGGAGCTAGAACGATTCGCAGTTAATCCTGGCCTGTTAGAAACATCAGAAGGCTGT
AGACAAATACTGGGACAGCTACAACCATCCCTTCAGACAGGATCAGAAGAACTTAGATCATTATATAATA
CAGTAGCAACCCTCTATTGTGTGCATCAAAGGATAGAGATAAAAGACACCAAGGAAGCTTTAGACAAGAT
AGAGGAAGAGCAAAACAAAAGTAAGACCACCGCACAGCAAGCGGCCGCTGATCTTCAGACCTGGAGGAGG
AGATATGAGGGACAATTGGAGAAGTGAATTATATAAATATAAAGTAGTAAAAATTGAACCATTAGGAGTA
GCACCCACCAAGGCAAAGAGAAGAGTGGTGCAGAGAGAAAAAAGAGCAGTGGGAATAGGAGCTTTGTTCC
TTGGGTTCTTGGGAGCAGCAGGAAGCACTATGGGCGCAGCGTCAATGACGCTGACGGTACAGGCCAGACA
ATTATTGTCTGGTATAGTGCAGCAGCAGAACAATTTGCTGAGGGCTATTGAGGCGCAACAGCATCTGTTG
CAACTCACAGTCTGGGGCATCAAGCAGCTCCAGGCAAGAATCCTGGCTGTGGAAAGATACCTAAAGGATC
AACAGCTCCTGGGGATTTGGGGTTGCTCTGGAAAACTCATTTGCACCACTGCTGTGCCTTGGAATGCTAG
TTGGAGTAATAAATCTCTGGAACAGATTTGGAATCACACGACCTGGATGGAGTGGGACAGAGAAATTAAC
AATTACACAAGCTTAATACACTCCTTAATTGAAGAATCGCAAAACCAGCAAGAAAAGAATGAACAAGAAT
TATTGGAATTAGATAAATGGGCAAGTTTGTGGAATTGGTTTAACATAACAAATTGGCTGTGGTATATAAA
ATTATTCATAATGATAGTAGGAGGCTTGGTAGGTTTAAGAATAGTTTTTGCTGTACTTTCTATAGTGAAT
AGAGTTAGGCAGGGATATTCACCATTATCGTTTCAGACCCACCTCCCAACCCCGAGGGGACCCAGAGAGG
GCCTATTTCCCATGATTCCTTCATATTTGCATATACGATACAAGGCTGTTAGAGAGATAATTAGAATTAA
TTTGACTGTAAACACAAAGATATTAGTACAAAATACGTGACGTAGAAAGTAATAATTTCTTGGGTAGTTT
GCAGTTTTAAAATTATGTTTTAAAATGGACTATCATATGCTTACCGTAACTTGAAAGTATTTCGATTTCT
TGGCTTTATATATCTTGTGGAAAGGACGAAACACCGACAGCCACAGTCCGGCACGTGTTTTAGAGCTAGA
AATAGCAAGTTAAAATAAGGCTAGTCCGTTATCAACTTGAAAAAGTGGCACCGAGTCGGTGCTTTTTTAA
GCTTGGCGTAACTAGATCTTGAGACAAATGGCAGTATTCATCCACAATTTTAAAAGAAAAGGGGGGATTG
GGGGGTACAGTGCAGGGGAAAGAATAGTAGACATAATAGCAACAGACATACAAACTAAAGAATTACAAAA
ACAAATTACAAAAATTCAAAATTTTCGGGTTTATTACAGGGACAGCAGAGATCCACTTTGGCGCCGGCTC
GAGGGGG
Features (pLannotate 1.2.2; 29 found; start..end, strand, type, name):
     14..80      +  CDS            small t antigen (fragment): SV40 (simian virus 40) small t antigen
    106..317     +  promoter       EF-1α core promoter: core promoter for human elongation factor EF-1α
    318..1256    +  intron         EF-1α intron A: intron upstream of the start codon of human EF-1α
   1278..1877    +  CDS            PuroR (fragment): puromycin N-acetyltransferase; pac from Streptomyces; confers resistance to puromycin
   1893..2481    +  misc_feature   WPRE: woodchuck hepatitis virus posttranscriptional regulatory element
   2532..2551    +  misc_feature   cPPT/CTS (fragment): central polypurine tract and central termination sequence of HIV-1
   2553..2786    +  LTR            3' LTR (ΔU3): self-inactivating 3' long terminal repeat (LTR) from HIV-1
   2864..2985    +  polyA_signal   SV40 poly(A) signal: SV40 polyadenylation signal
   3025..3160    +  rep_origin     SV40 ori: SV40 origin of replication
   3181..3199    -  promoter       T7 promoter: promoter for bacteriophage T7 RNA polymerase
   3207..3362    +  CDS            lacZα (fragment): LacZα fragment of β-galactosidase; lacZ fragment
   3367..3795    +  rep_origin     f1 ori (sequence partly withheld): f1 bacteriophage origin of replication; arrow indicates direction of (+) strand synthesis
   3848..3952    +  promoter       AmpR promoter: bla
   3953..4813    +  CDS            AmpR: β-lactamase; bla; confers resistance to ampicillin, carbenicillin, and related antibiotics
   4984..5572    +  rep_origin     ori: high-copy-number ColE1/pMB1/pBR322/pUC origin of replication
   5755..5847    +  CDS            lacI (fragment): lac repressor; lacI; The lac repressor binds to the lac operator to inhibit transcription in E. coli. This inhibition can be relieved by adding lactose or isopropyl-β-D-thiogalactopyranoside (IPTG).
   5860..5881    +  protein_bind   CAP binding site: CAP binding activates transcription in the presence of cAMP. E. coli catabolite activator protein
   5896..5926    +  promoter       lac promoter: promoter for the E. coli lac operon
   5934..5950    +  protein_bind   lac operator: The lac repressor binds to the lac operator to inhibit transcription in E. coli. This inhibition can be relieved by adding lactose or isopropyl-β-D-thiogalactopyranoside (IPTG). lac repressor encoded by lacI
   5995..6013    +  promoter       T3 promoter: promoter for bacteriophage T3 RNA polymerase
   6041..6267    +  promoter       RSV promoter: Rous sarcoma virus enhancer/promoter
   6268..6448    +  LTR            5' LTR (truncated): truncated 5' long terminal repeat (LTR) from HIV-1
   6495..6620    +  misc_feature   HIV-1 Ψ: packaging signal of human immunodeficiency virus type 1
   6604..6967    +  CDS            HIV-1 gag (fragment): gag protein from human immunodeficiency virus 1; gag
   7113..7346    +  misc_feature   RRE: The Rev response element (RRE) of HIV-1 allows for Rev-dependent mRNA export from the nucleus to the cytoplasm.
   7723..7749    +  CDS            Rev (fragment): human immunodeficiency virus 1 (HIV-1) Rev protein; rev; enhances nuclear export of unspliced and incompletely spliced viral mRNAs
   7753..7993    +  promoter       U6 promoter: RNA polymerase III promoter for human U6 snRNA
   8023..8098    +  misc_RNA       gRNA scaffold: guide RNA scaffold for the Streptococcus pyogenes CRISPR/Cas9 system
   8154..8271    +  misc_feature   cPPT/CTS: central polypurine tract and central termination sequence of HIV-1
