[The description below was written by a language model from this plasmid's Addgene catalogue record and pLannotate feature annotations shown in this document.]
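Description:
FLT1 gRNA (BRDN0001145335) is a third-generation lentiviral guide RNA plasmid built on the lentiGuide-Puro backbone. It expresses a single S. pyogenes Cas9 guide directed against human FLT1 (also known as VEGFR1), designed against the reference transcript for that gene. The assembled sequence is about 8.3 kb. In E. coli the plasmid is maintained at high copy through a ColE1/pUC-type origin and selected with ampicillin via the β-lactamase gene. An f1 origin, an SV40 origin and residual lac and T7/T3 cloning-vector elements are also annotated in the backbone.

The transfer cassette is framed by a chimeric RSV promoter fused to a truncated HIV-1 5' LTR, which makes genomic RNA production Tat-independent, and a self-inactivating ΔU3 3' LTR followed by an SV40 polyadenylation signal. Between them lie the Ψ packaging signal with a partial gag sequence, the Rev response element for nuclear export of the viral RNA, and a cPPT/CTS that aids nuclear import of the preintegration complex. The payload comprises two expression units. In the first, the human U6 RNA polymerase III promoter drives the FLT1-targeting spacer joined to the gRNA scaffold. In the second, the EF-1α core promoter with its intron A drives puromycin N-acetyltransferase, followed by a WPRE to enhance transcript expression, which allows puromycin selection of transduced mammalian cells.

The plasmid does not encode Cas9, so it is intended for use alongside a separate Cas9 lentivector or in cells that already express Cas9, typically to knock out FLT1. It belongs to a human kinome gRNA collection designed with optimized on-target and off-target rules.
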