Addgene plasmid #75556: FLT1 gRNA (BRDN0001145335)
Purpose: 3rd generation lentiviral gRNA plasmid targeting human FLT1
Depositing lab: John Doench & David Root. Depositing organization: Broad Institute. Publication: Optimized sgRNA design to maximize activity and minimize off-target effects of CRISPR-Cas9. Doench JG, Fusi N, Sullender M, Hegde M, Vaimberg EW, Donovan KF, Smith I, Tothova Z, Wilen C, Orchard R, Virgin HW, Listgarten J, Root DE. Nat Biotechnol. 2016 Jan 18. doi: 10.1038/nbt.3437. PubMed 26780180.
Backbone
  Vector backbone: lentiGuide-Puro
  Backbone manufacturer: Zhang Lab (Addgene plasmid # 52963)
  Vector type: Mammalian Expression, Lentiviral, CRISPR
  Selectable markers: Puromycin
Growth in bacteria
  Bacterial resistance: Ampicillin, 100 μg/mL
  Growth temperature: 37°C
  Growth strain: DH5alpha
  Copy number: High Copy
Gene/Insert
  Gene/Insert name: FLT1 (alt names: FLT1; NM_002019.4)
  gRNA/shRNA sequence: ACAGCCACAGTCCGGCACGT
  Species: H. sapiens (human)
  Entrez Gene: FLT1 (a.k.a. FLT, FLT-1, VEGFR-1, VEGFR1)
  Promoter: hU6
  Cloning method: Unknown
  Sequencing primers: 5′ U6-F; 3′ pS2-R
Terms and licenses: Academic/Nonprofit Terms; Industry Terms: Not Available to Industry
Depositor comments: The gRNA was designed to target the following Genbank reference sequence(s): NM_002019.4. Note that this plasmid does NOT contain Cas9. It should be used in conjunction with lentiCas9-Blast (Addgene #52962) or otherwise with cell lines already expressing Cas9. Browse the full kinome gRNA library at http://www.addgene.org/pooled-library/broadgpp-human-kinome/ or visit http://www.broadinstitute.org/rnai/public/ for detailed protocols and information.
How to cite: FLT1 gRNA (BRDN0001145335) was a gift from John Doench & David Root (Addgene plasmid # 75556 ; http://n2t.net/addgene:75556 ; RRID:Addgene_75556)
