>Addgene plasmid #75556 | FLT1 gRNA (BRDN0001145335) | depositor partial sequence | sequence record 143016 | Target Sequence
ACAGCCACAGTCCGGCACGT
