>Addgene plasmid #75556 | FLT1 gRNA (BRDN0001145335) | addgene partial sequence | sequence record 148436 | hU6-F 5'-GAGGGCCTATTTCCCATGATT-3'
AGAGATAATTAGAATTAATTTGACTGTAAACACAAAGATATTAGTACAAAATACGTTGACGTAGAAAGTA
ATAATTTCTTGGGTAGTTTGCAGTTTTAAAATTATGTTTTAAAATGGACTATCATATGCTTACCGTAACT
TGAAAGTATTTCGATTTCTTGGCTTTATATATCTTGTGGAAAGGACGAAACACCGACAGCCACAGTCCGG
CACGTGTTTTAGAGCTAGAAATAGCAAGTTAAAATAAGGCTAGTCCGTTATCAACTTGAAAAAGTGGCAC
CGAGTCGGTGCTTTTTTAAGCTTGGCGTAACTAGATCTTGAGACAAATGGCAGTATTCATCCACAATTTT
AAAAGAAAAGGGGGGATTGGGGGGTACAGTGCAGGGGAAAGAATAGTAGACATAATAGCAACAGACATAC
AAACTAAAGAATTACAAAAACAAATTACAAAAATTCAAAATTTTCGGGTTTATTACAGGGACAGCAGAGA
TCCACTTTGGCGCCGGCTCGAGGGGGCCCGGGTGCAAAGATGGATAAAGTTTTAAACAGAGAGGAATCTT
TGCAGCTAATGGACCTTCTAGGTCTTGAAAGGAGTGGGAATTGGCTCCGGTGCCCGTCAGTGGGCAGAGC
GCACATCGCCCACAGTCCCCGAGAAGTTGGGGGGAGGGGTCGGCAATTGATCCGGTGCCTAGAGAAGGTG
GCGCGGGGTAA
